Addgene plasmid #36085: pLV-EBFP2-nuc
Purpose: (Empty Backbone)
Depositing lab: Pantelis Tsoulfas. Depositing organization: University of Miami.
Backbone
  Vector backbone: pLenti-MP2
  Backbone size (bp): 6782
  Vector type: Mammalian Expression, Lentiviral
Growth in bacteria
  Bacterial resistance: Ampicillin, 100 μg/mL
  Growth temperature: 37°C
  Growth strain: Stbl3
  Growth instructions: optimal growth in low salt LB (5gm NaCl)
  Copy number: Unknown
Gene/Insert
  Gene/Insert name: pEBFP2-Nuc (alt name: EBFP2 blue fluorescent protein with NLS)
  Species: Synthetic; evolved fluorescent protein
  Insert size (bp): 720
  Mutation: Replace EYFP of the vector pEYFP-Nuc from Clontech with EBFP2.
  GenBank ID: EF517318
  Tag / fusion protein: NLS (C terminal on backbone)
  Cloning method: Restriction Enzyme; 5′ cloning site none (unknown if destroyed); 3′ cloning site BamHI (not destroyed)
  Sequencing primers: 5′ CMV fwd; 3′ WPRE-R
Resource information
  A portion of this plasmid was derived from a plasmid made by: The EBFP2-nuc was obtained from Addgene and was originally from Robert Campbell's group (Ai HW et al. Biochemistry 2007).
Terms and licenses: Academic/Nonprofit Terms; Industry Terms: Not Available to Industry
Depositor comments: The backbone is described the Naldini group in Dull et al., 1998 (JVI) and was modified by Anthony Oliva and Jia Pingping at the Miami project.
How to cite: pLV-EBFP2-nuc was a gift from Pantelis Tsoulfas (Addgene plasmid # 36085 ; http://n2t.net/addgene:36085 ; RRID:Addgene_36085)
