[The description below was written by a language model from this plasmid's Addgene catalogue record and the feature table of its GenBank file.]
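Description:
pLV-EBFP2-nuc is a third-generation, self-inactivating HIV-1-based lentiviral transfer plasmid built on the pLenti-MP2 backbone, designed to express a nuclear-targeted blue fluorescent protein in mammalian cells. The held sequence record is a 7,615 bp circular construct. It is propagated in E. coli through a high-copy ColE1/pUC-type origin with ampicillin selection from the bla gene. The recombination-deficient Stbl3 strain is listed as the growth host, which is common for LTR-containing plasmids. The bacterial portion also carries an f1 origin, lac promoter/operator remnants, and flanking T7 and T3 promoters. An SV40 poly(A) signal and SV40 origin lie just outside the 3' LTR.

The viral genome is transcribed from an RSV enhancer/promoter fused to a truncated 5' LTR, which makes genomic RNA production Tat-independent. It contains the Psi packaging signal, the RRE for Rev-dependent nuclear export, and the cPPT/CTS, which aids nuclear import of the reverse-transcribed genome. It ends in a U3-deleted 3' LTR that inactivates the LTR promoter after integration. The annotated gp41 peptide is simply part of the retained env-derived sequence, and the Factor Xa site annotated inside the WPRE is most likely a chance sequence match.

The internal cassette uses the CMV immediate-early enhancer and promoter with a Kozak sequence to drive mammalian codon-optimised EBFP2. EBFP2 is fused at its C terminus to three tandem SV40 large T antigen NLS copies, an arrangement derived by replacing EYFP in a commercial EYFP-Nuc vector. A downstream WPRE enhances transcript expression. Although catalogued as an empty backbone, the plasmid serves as a ready-made reporter. When packaged with separate helper plasmids, it yields virus that stably labels the nuclei of transduced cells blue, which is useful for cell marking, counting or tracking.
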