LOCUS       Exported 7615 bp ds-DNA circular SYN 12-MAY-2021
DEFINITION  synthetic circular DNA
ACCESSION   .
VERSION     .
KEYWORDS    pLV-EBFP2-nuc
SOURCE      synthetic DNA construct
  ORGANISM  synthetic DNA construct
REFERENCE   1 (bases 1 to 7615)
  TITLE     Tsoulfas Lab plasmids
  JOURNAL   Unpublished
REFERENCE   2 (bases 1 to 7615)
  AUTHORS   .
  TITLE     Direct Submission
  JOURNAL   Exported May 12, 2021 from SnapGene Server 1.1.58
            http://www.snapgene.com
FEATURES             Location/Qualifiers
     source          1..7615
                     /organism="synthetic DNA construct"
                     /mol_type="other DNA"
     misc_feature    97..685
                     /label=WPRE
                     /note="woodchuck hepatitis virus posttranscriptional
                     regulatory element"
     primer_bind     complement(150..170)
                     /label=WPRE-R
                     /note="WPRE, reverse primer"
     CDS             complement(568..579)
                     /codon_start=1
                     /product="Factor Xa recognition and cleavage site"
                     /label=Factor Xa site
                     /translation="IEGR"
     LTR             772..1005
                     /label=3' LTR (Delta-U3)
                     /note="self-inactivating 3' long terminal repeat (LTR) from
                     HIV-1"
     polyA_signal    1077..1198
                     /label=SV40 poly(A) signal
                     /note="SV40 polyadenylation signal"
     primer_bind     complement(1114..1133)
                     /label=SV40pA-R
                     /note="SV40 polyA, reverse primer"
     primer_bind     1168..1187
                     /label=EBV-rev
                     /note="SV40 polyA terminator, reverse primer"
     rep_origin      1238..1373
                     /label=SV40 ori
                     /note="SV40 origin of replication"
     primer_bind     1300..1319
                     /label=SV40pro-F
                     /note="SV40 promoter/origin, forward primer"
     primer_bind     complement(1393..1412)
                     /label=T7
                     /note="T7 promoter, forward primer"
     promoter        complement(1394..1412)
                     /label=T7 promoter
                     /note="promoter for bacteriophage T7 RNA polymerase"
     primer_bind     complement(1422..1439)
                     /label=M13 Forward
                     /note="In lacZ gene. Also called M13-F20 or M13 (-21)
                     Forward"
     primer_bind     complement(1422..1438)
                     /label=M13 fwd
                     /note="common sequencing primer, one of multiple similar
                     variants"
     primer_bind     complement(1431..1453)
                     /label=M13/pUC Forward
                     /note="In lacZ gene"
     rep_origin      1580..2035
                     /direction=RIGHT
                     /label=f1 ori
                     /note="f1 bacteriophage origin of replication; arrow
                     indicates direction of (+) strand synthesis"
     primer_bind     complement(1667..1686)
                     /label=F1ori-R
                     /note="F1 origin, reverse primer"
     primer_bind     1877..1898
                     /label=F1ori-F
                     /note="F1 origin, forward primer"
     promoter        2061..2165
                     /gene="bla"
                     /label=AmpR promoter
     CDS             2166..3026
                     /codon_start=1
                     /gene="bla"
                     /product="beta-lactamase"
                     /label=AmpR
                     /note="confers resistance to ampicillin, carbenicillin, and
                     related antibiotics"
                     /translation="MSIQHFRVALIPFFAAFCLPVFAHPETLVKVKDAEDQLGARVGYI
                     ELDLNSGKILESFRPEERFPMMSTFKVLLCGAVLSRIDAGQEQLGRRIHYSQNDLVEYS
                     PVTEKHLTDGMTVRELCSAAITMSDNTAANLLLTTIGGPKELTAFLHNMGDHVTRLDRW
                     EPELNEAIPNDERDTTMPVAMATTLRKLLTGELLTLASRQQLIDWMEADKVAGPLLRSA
                     LPAGWFIADKSGAGERGSRGIIAALGPDGKPSRIVVIYTTGSQATMDERNRQIAEIGAS
                     LIKHW"
     primer_bind     complement(2384..2403)
                     /label=Amp-R
                     /note="Ampicillin resistance gene, reverse primer"
     rep_origin      3197..3785
                     /direction=RIGHT
                     /label=ori
                     /note="high-copy-number ColE1/pMB1/pBR322/pUC origin of
                     replication"
     primer_bind     3686..3705
                     /label=pBR322ori-F
                     /note="pBR322 origin, forward primer"
     primer_bind     3939..3956
                     /label=L4440
                     /note="L4440 vector, forward primer"
     protein_bind    4073..4094
                     /label=CAP binding site
                     /bound_moiety="E. coli catabolite activator protein"
                     /note="CAP binding activates transcription in the presence
                     of cAMP."
     promoter        4109..4139
                     /label=lac promoter
                     /note="promoter for the E. coli lac operon"
     protein_bind    4147..4163
                     /label=lac operator
                     /bound_moiety="lac repressor encoded by lacI"
                     /note="The lac repressor binds to the lac operator to
                     inhibit transcription in E. coli. This inhibition can be
                     relieved by adding lactose or
                     isopropyl-beta-D-thiogalactopyranoside (IPTG)."
     primer_bind     4152..4174
                     /label=M13/pUC Reverse
                     /note="In lacZ gene"
     primer_bind     4171..4187
                     /label=M13 rev
                     /note="common sequencing primer, one of multiple similar
                     variants"
     primer_bind     4171..4187
                     /label=M13 Reverse
                     /note="In lacZ gene. Also called M13-rev"
     primer_bind     4206..4226
                     /label=T3
                     /note="T3 promoter, forward primer"
     promoter        4208..4226
                     /label=T3 promoter
                     /note="promoter for bacteriophage T3 RNA polymerase"
     promoter        4254..4480
                     /label=RSV promoter
                     /note="Rous sarcoma virus enhancer/promoter"
     LTR             4481..4661
                     /label=5' LTR (truncated)
                     /note="truncated 5' long terminal repeat (LTR) from HIV-1"
     misc_feature    4708..4833
                     /label=HIV-1 Psi
                     /note="packaging signal of human immunodeficiency virus
                     type 1"
     misc_feature    5326..5559
                     /label=RRE
                     /note="The Rev response element (RRE) of HIV-1 allows for
                     Rev-dependent mRNA export from the nucleus to the
                     cytoplasm."
     CDS             5744..5788
                     /codon_start=1
                     /product="antigenic peptide corresponding to amino acids
                     655 to 669 of the HIV envelope protein gp41 (Lutje Hulsik
                     et al., 2013)"
                     /label=gp41 peptide
                     /note="recognized by the 2H10 single-chain llama nanobody"
                     /translation="KNEQELLELDKWASL"
     misc_feature    6055..6171
                     /label=cPPT/CTS
                     /note="central polypurine tract and central termination
                     sequence of HIV-1"
     enhancer        6194..6497
                     /label=CMV enhancer
                     /note="human cytomegalovirus immediate early enhancer"
     promoter        6498..6701
                     /label=CMV promoter
                     /note="human cytomegalovirus (CMV) immediate early
                     promoter"
     primer_bind     6652..6672
                     /label=CMV-F
                     /note="Human CMV immediate early promoter, forward primer"
     primer_bind     6698..6722
                     /label=LNCX
                     /note="Human CMV promoter, forward primer"
     regulatory      6777..6786
                     /regulatory_class="other"
                     /note="vertebrate consensus sequence for strong initiation
                     of translation (Kozak, 1987)"
     CDS             6783..7499
                     /codon_start=1
                     /product="enhanced blue variant of GFP (Ai et al., 2007)"
                     /label=EBFP2
                     /note="mammalian codon-optimized"
                     /translation="MVSKGEELFTGVVPILVELDGDVNGHKFSVRGEGEGDATNGKLTL
                     KFICTTGKLPVPWPTLVTTLSHGVQCFARYPDHMKQHDFFKSAMPEGYVQERTIFFKDD
                     GTYKTRAEVKFEGDTLVNRIELKGVDFKEDGNILGHKLEYNFNSHNIYIMAVKQKNGIK
                     VNFKIRHNVEDGSVQLADHYQQNTPIGDGPVLLPDSHYLSTQSVLSKDPNEKRDHMVLL
                     EFRTAAGITLGMDELYK"
     primer_bind     complement(6828..6849)
                     /label=EGFP-N
                     /note="EGFP, reverse primer"
     CDS             7524..7544
                     /codon_start=1
                     /product="nuclear localization signal of SV40 (simian virus
                     40) large T antigen"
                     /label=SV40 NLS
                     /translation="PKKKRKV"
     CDS             7548..7568
                     /codon_start=1
                     /product="nuclear localization signal of SV40 (simian virus
                     40) large T antigen"
                     /label=SV40 NLS
                     /translation="PKKKRKV"
     CDS             7572..7592
                     /codon_start=1
                     /product="nuclear localization signal of SV40 (simian virus
                     40) large T antigen"
                     /label=SV40 NLS
                     /translation="PKKKRKV"
ORIGIN
        1 gatcccaccg gtgctcgaga tgcatactag tgaattcacg cgttctagac ctgcagggtc
       61 gactccggat gatcagggcc ctgtacagat atcgacaatc aacctctgga ttacaaaatt
      121 tgtgaaagat tgactggtat tcttaactat gttgctcctt ttacgctatg tggatacgct
      181 gctttaatgc ctttgtatca tgctattgct tcccgtatgg ctttcatttt ctcctccttg
      241 tataaatcct ggttgctgtc tctttatgag gagttgtggc ccgttgtcag gcaacgtggc
      301 gtggtgtgca ctgtgtttgc tgacgcaacc cccactggtt ggggcattgc caccacctgt
      361 cagctccttt ccgggacttt cgctttcccc ctccctattg ccacggcgga actcatcgcc
      421 gcctgccttg cccgctgctg gacaggggct cggctgttgg gcactgacaa ttccgtggtg
      481 ttgtcgggga agctgacgtc ctttccatgg ctgctcgcct gtgttgccac ctggattctg
      541 cgcgggacgt ccttctgcta cgtcccttcg gccctcaatc cagcggacct tccttcccgc
      601 ggcctgctgc cggctctgcg gcctcttccg cgtcttcgcc ttcgccctca gacgagtcgg
      661 atctcccttt gggccgcctc cccgcctgga attcgagctc ggtaccttta agaccaatga
      721 cttacaaggc agctgtagat cttagccact ttttaaaaga aaagggggga ctggaagggc
      781 taattcactc ccaacgaaga caagatctgc tttttgcttg tactgggtct ctctggttag
      841 accagatctg agcctgggag ctctctggct aactagggaa cccactgctt aagcctcaat
      901 aaagcttgcc ttgagtgctt caagtagtgt gtgcccgtct gttgtgtgac tctggtaact
      961 agagatccct cagacccttt tagtcagtgt ggaaaatctc tagcagtagt agttcatgtc
     1021 atcttattat tcagtattta taacttgcaa agaaatgaat atcagagagt gagaggaact
     1081 tgtttattgc agcttataat ggttacaaat aaagcaatag catcacaaat ttcacaaata
     1141 aagcattttt ttcactgcat tctagttgtg gtttgtccaa actcatcaat gtatcttatc
     1201 atgtctggct ctagctatcc cgcccctaac tccgcccatc ccgcccctaa ctccgcccag
     1261 ttccgcccat tctccgcccc atggctgact aatttttttt atttatgcag aggccgaggc
     1321 cgcctcggcc tctgagctat tccagaagta gtgaggaggc ttttttggag gcctagggac
     1381 gtacccaatt cgccctatag tgagtcgtat tacgcgcgct cactggccgt cgttttacaa
     1441 cgtcgtgact gggaaaaccc tggcgttacc caacttaatc gccttgcagc acatccccct
     1501 ttcgccagct ggcgtaatag cgaagaggcc cgcaccgatc gcccttccca acagttgcgc
     1561 agcctgaatg gcgaatgggn nnnnnnnnnn nnnnnnnnnn nnnnnnnnnn nnnnnnnnnn
     1621 nnnnnnnnnn nnnnnnnnnn nnnnnnnnnn nnnnnnnnnn nnnnnnnnnn nnnnnnnnnn
     1681 nnnnnnnnnn nnnnnnnnnn nnncnnnnnn nnnnnnnnnn nnnnnnnnnn nnnnnnnnnn
     1741 nnnnnnnnnn nnnnnnnnnn nnnnnnnnnn nnnnnnnnnn nnnnnnnnnn nnnnnannnn
     1801 nnnnnnnnnn nnnnnnnnnn nnnnnnnnnn nnnnnnnnnn nnnnnccttt gacgttggag
     1861 tccacgttct ttaatagtgg actcttgttc caaactggaa caacactcaa ccctatctcg
     1921 gtctattctt ttgatttata agggattttg ccgatttcgg cctattggtt aaaaaatgag
     1981 ctgatttaac aaaaatttaa cgcgaatttt aacaaaatat taacgcttac aatttaggtg
     2041 gcacttttcg gggaaatgtg cgcggaaccc ctatttgttt atttttctaa atacattcaa
     2101 atatgtatcc gctcatgaga caataaccct gataaatgct tcaataatat tgaaaaagga
     2161 agagtatgag tattcaacat ttccgtgtcg cccttattcc cttttttgcg gcattttgcc
     2221 ttcctgtttt tgctcaccca gaaacgctgg tgaaagtaaa agatgctgaa gatcagttgg
     2281 gtgcacgagt gggttacatc gaactggatc tcaacagcgg taagatcctt gagagttttc
     2341 gccccgaaga acgttttcca atgatgagca cttttaaagt tctgctatgt ggcgcggtat
     2401 tatcccgtat tgacgccggg caagagcaac tcggtcgccg catacactat tctcagaatg
     2461 acttggttga gtactcacca gtcacagaaa agcatcttac ggatggcatg acagtaagag
     2521 aattatgcag tgctgccata accatgagtg ataacactgc ggccaactta cttctgacaa
     2581 cgatcggagg accgaaggag ctaaccgctt ttttgcacaa catgggggat catgtaactc
     2641 gccttgatcg ttgggaaccg gagctgaatg aagccatacc aaacgacgag cgtgacacca
     2701 cgatgcctgt agcaatggca acaacgttgc gcaaactatt aactggcgaa ctacttactc
     2761 tagcttcccg gcaacaatta atagactgga tggaggcgga taaagttgca ggaccacttc
     2821 tgcgctcggc ccttccggct ggctggttta ttgctgataa atctggagcc ggtgagcgtg
     2881 ggtctcgcgg tatcattgca gcactggggc cagatggtaa gccctcccgt atcgtagtta
     2941 tctacacgac ggggagtcag gcaactatgg atgaacgaaa tagacagatc gctgagatag
     3001 gtgcctcact gattaagcat tggtaactgt cagaccaagt ttactcatat atactttaga
     3061 ttgatttaaa acttcatttt taatttaaaa ggatctaggt gaagatcctt tttgataatc
     3121 tcatgaccaa aatcccttaa cgtgagtttt cgttccactg agcgtcagac cccgtagaaa
     3181 agatcaaagg atcttcttga gatccttttt ttctgcgcgt aatctgctgc ttgcaaacaa
     3241 aaaaaccacc gctaccagcg gtggtttgtt tgccggatca agagctacca actctttttc
     3301 cgaaggtaac tggcttcagc agagcgcaga taccaaatac tgttcttcta gtgtagccgt
     3361 agttaggcca ccacttcaag aactctgtag caccgcctac atacctcgct ctgctaatcc
     3421 tgttaccagt ggctgctgcc agtggcgata agtcgtgtct taccgggttg gactcaagac
     3481 gatagttacc ggataaggcg cagcggtcgg gctgaacggg gggttcgtgc acacagccca
     3541 gcttggagcg aacgacctac accgaactga gatacctaca gcgtgagcta tgagaaagcg
     3601 ccacgcttcc cgaagggaga aaggcggaca ggtatccggt aagcggcagg gtcggaacag
     3661 gagagcgcac gagggagctt ccagggggaa acgcctggta tctttatagt cctgtcgggt
     3721 ttcgccacct ctgacttgag cgtcgatttt tgtgatgctc gtcagggggg cggagcctat
     3781 ggaaaaacgc cagcaacgcg gcctttttac ggttcctggc cttttgctgg ccttttgctc
     3841 acatgttctt tcctgcgtta tcccctgatt ctgtggataa ccgtattacc gcctttgagt
     3901 gagctgatac cgctcgccgc agccgaacga ccgagcgcag cgagtcagtg agcgaggaag
     3961 cggaagagcg cccaatacgc aaaccgcctc tccccgcgcg ttggccgatt cattaatgca
     4021 gctggcacga caggtttccc gactggaaag cgggcagtga gcgcaacgca attaatgtga
     4081 gttagctcac tcattaggca ccccaggctt tacactttat gcttccggct cgtatgttgt
     4141 gtggaattgt gagcggataa caatttcaca caggaaacag ctatgaccat gattacgcca
     4201 agcgcgcaat taaccctcac taaagggaac aaaagctgga gctgcaagct taatgtagtc
     4261 ttatgcaata ctcttgtagt cttgcaacat ggtaacgatg agttagcaac atgccttaca
     4321 aggagagaaa aagcaccgtg catgccgatt ggtggaagta aggtggtacg atcgtgcctt
     4381 attaggaagg caacagacgg gtctgacatg gattggacga accactgaat tgccgcattg
     4441 cagagatatt gtatttaagt gcctagctcg atacataaac gggtctctct ggttagacca
     4501 gatctgagcc tgggagctct ctggctaact agggaaccca ctgcttaagc ctcaataaag
     4561 cttgccttga gtgcttcaag tagtgtgtgc ccgtctgttg tgtgactctg gtaactagag
     4621 atccctcaga cccttttagt cagtgtggaa aatctctagc agtggcgccc gaacagggac
     4681 ttgaaagcga aagggaaacc agaggagctc tctcgacgca ggactcggct tgctgaagcg
     4741 cgcacggcaa gaggcgaggg gcggcgactg gtgagtacgc caaaaatttt gactagcgga
     4801 ggctagaagg agagagatgg gtgcgagagc gtcagtatta agcgggggag aattagatcg
     4861 cgatgggaaa aaattcggtt aaggccaggg ggaaagaaaa aatataaatt aaaacatata
     4921 gtatgggcaa gcagggagct agaacgattc gcagttaatc ctggcctgtt agaaacatca
     4981 gaaggctgta gacaaatact gggacagcta caaccatccc ttcagacagg atcagaagaa
     5041 cttagatcat tatataatac agtagcaacc ctctattgtg tgcatcaaag gatagagata
     5101 aaagacacca aggaagcttt agacaagata gaggaagagc aaaacaaaag taagaccacc
     5161 gcacagcaag cggccgctga tcttcagacc tggaggagga gatatgaggg acaattggag
     5221 aagtgaatta tataaatata aagtagtaaa aattgaacca ttaggagtag cacccaccaa
     5281 ggcaaagaga agagtggtgc agagagaaaa aagagcagtg ggaataggag ctttgttcct
     5341 tgggttcttg ggagcagcag gaagcactat gggcgcagcg tcaatgacgc tgacggtaca
     5401 ggccagacaa ttattgtctg gtatagtgca gcagcagaac aatttgctga gggctattga
     5461 ggcgcaacag catctgttgc aactcacagt ctggggcatc aagcagctcc aggcaagaat
     5521 cctggctgtg gaaagatacc taaaggatca acagctcctg gggatttggg gttgctctgg
     5581 aaaactcatt tgcaccactg ctgtgccttg gaatgctagt tggagtaata aatctctgga
     5641 acagatttgg aatcacacga cctggatgga gtgggacaga gaaattaaca attacacaag
     5701 cttaatacac tccttaattg aagaatcgca aaaccagcaa gaaaagaatg aacaagaatt
     5761 attggaatta gataaatggg caagtttgtg gaattggttt aacataacaa attggctgtg
     5821 gtatataaaa ttattcataa tgatagtagg aggcttggta ggtttaagaa tagtttttgc
     5881 tgtactttct atagtgaata gagttaggca gggatattca ccattatcgt ttcagaccca
     5941 cctcccaacc ccgaggggac ccgacaggcc cgaaggaata gaagaagaag gtggagagag
     6001 agacagagac agatccattc gattagtgaa cggatctcga cggtatcggt taacttttaa
     6061 aagaaaaggg gggattgggg ggtacagtgc aggggaaaga atagtagaca taatagcaac
     6121 agacatacaa actaaagaat tacaaaaaca aattacaaaa ttcaaaattt tatcgataag
     6181 cttgggagtt ccgcgttaca taacttacgg taaatggccc gcctggctga ccgcccaacg
     6241 acccccgccc attgacgtca ataatgacgt atgttcccat agtaacgcca atagggactt
     6301 tccattgacg tcaatgggtg gagtatttac ggtaaactgc ccacttggca gtacatcaag
     6361 tgtatcatat gccaagtacg ccccctattg acgtcaatga cggtaaatgg cccgcctggc
     6421 attatgccca gtacatgacc ttatgggact ttcctacttg gcagtacatc tacgtattag
     6481 tcatcgctat taccatggtg atgcggtttt ggcagtacat caatgggcgt ggatagcggt
     6541 ttgactcacg gggatttcca agtctccacc ccattgacgt caatgggagt ttgttttggc
     6601 accaaaatca acgggacttt ccaaaatgtc gtaacaactc cgccccattg acgcaaatgg
     6661 gcggtaggcg tgtacggtgg gaggtctata taagcagagc tcgtttagtg aaccgtcaga
     6721 tcgcctggag acgccatcca cgctgttttg acctccatag aagacaccgc ccggtcgcca
     6781 ccatggtgag caagggcgag gagctgttca ccggggtggt gcccatcctg gtcgagctgg
     6841 acggcgacgt aaacggccac aagttcagcg tgaggggcga gggcgagggc gatgccacca
     6901 acggcaagct gaccctgaag ttcatctgca ccaccggcaa gctgcccgtg ccctggccca
     6961 ccctcgtgac caccctgagc cacggcgtgc agtgcttcgc ccgctacccc gaccacatga
     7021 agcagcacga cttcttcaag tccgccatgc ccgaaggcta cgtccaggag cgcaccatct
     7081 tcttcaagga cgacggcacc tacaagaccc gcgccgaggt gaagttcgag ggcgacaccc
     7141 tagtgaaccg catcgagctg aagggcgtcg acttcaagga ggacggcaac atcctggggc
     7201 acaagctgga gtacaacttc aacagccaca acatctatat catggccgtc aagcagaaga
     7261 acggcatcaa ggtgaacttc aagatccgcc acaacgtgga ggacggcagc gtgcagctcg
     7321 ccgaccacta ccagcagaac acccccatcg gcgacggccc cgtgctgctg cccgacagcc
     7381 actacctgag cacccagtcc gtgctgagca aagaccccaa cgagaagcgc gatcacatgg
     7441 tcctgctgga gttccgcacc gccgccggga tcactctcgg catggacgag ctgtacaagt
     7501 ccggactcag atctcgagct gatccaaaaa agaagagaaa ggtagatcca aaaaagaaga
     7561 gaaaggtaga tccaaaaaag aagagaaagg taggatccac cggatctaga taact
//
