>Addgene plasmid #36085 | pLV-EBFP2-nuc | addgene partial sequence | sequence record 45242 | WPRE-R 5'-CATAGCGTAAAAGGAGCAACA-3'
GTAATCCAGAGGTTGATTGTCGATATCTGTACAGGGCCCTGATCATCCGGAGTCGACCCTGCAGGTCTAG
AACGCGTGAATTCACTAGTATGCATCTCGAGCACCGGTGGGATCAGTTATCTAGATCCGGTGGATCCTAC
CTTTCTCTTCTTTTTTGGATCTACCTTTCTCTTCTTTTTTGGATCTACCTTTCTCTTCTTTTTTGGATCA
GCTCGAGATCTGAGTCCGGACTTGTACAGCTCGTCCATGCCGAGAGTGATCCCGGCGGCGGTGCGGAACT
CCAGCAGGACCATGTGATCGCGCTTCTCGTTGGGGTCTTTGCTCAGCACGGACTGGGTGCTCAGGTAGTG
GCTGTCGGGCAGCAGCACGGGGCCGTCGCCGATGGGGGTGTTCTGCTGGTAGTGGTCGGCGAGCTGCACG
CTGCCGTCCTCCACGTTGTGGCGGATCTTGAAGTTCACCTTGATGCCGTTCTTCTGCTTGACGGCCATGA
TATAGATGTTGTGGCTGTTGAAGTTGTACTCCAGCTTGTGCCCCAGGATGTTGCCGTCCTCCTTGAAGTC
GACGCCCTTCAGCTCGATGCGGTTCACTAGGGTGTCGCCCTCGAACTTCACCTCGGCGCGGGTCTTGTAG
GTGCCGTCGTCCTTGAAGAAGATGGTGCGCTCCTGGACGTAGCCTTCGGGCATGGCGGACTTGAAGAAGT
CGTGCTGCTTCATGTGGTCGGGGTAGCGGGCGAAGCACTGCACGCCGTGGCTCAGGGTGGTCACGAGGGT
GGGCCAGGGCACGGGCAGCTTGCCGGTGGTGCA
